Addgene plasmid #100357: pCMV_mEm_4GS_LF82_619
Purpose: Mammalian expression of E. coli LF82_619 CDS fused to mEmerald
Depositing lab: Alan Huett. Depositing organization: University of Nottingham. Publication: A multi-phenotypic imaging screen to identify bacterial effectors by exogenous expression in a HeLa cell line. Collins A, Huett A. Sci Data. 2018 May 15;5:180081. doi: 10.1038/sdata.2018.81. PubMed 29762554.
Backbone
  Vector backbone: pCMV
  Backbone size w/o insert (bp): 4502
  Vector type: Mammalian Expression
Growth in bacteria
  Bacterial resistance: Ampicillin, 100 μg/mL
  Growth temperature: 37°C
  Growth strain: XL1 Blue
  Copy number: High Copy
Gene/Insert
  Gene/Insert name: LF82_619
  Insert size (bp): 279
  Promoter: CMV
  Tag / fusion protein: mEmerald (N terminal on backbone)
  Cloning method: Ligation Independent Cloning
  Sequencing primers: 5′ ACTTCTGCTCTAAAAGCTGCGG; 3′ CACTGCATTCTAGTTGTGGTTTGTC
Terms and licenses: Academic/Nonprofit Terms; Industry Terms: Not Available to Industry
How to cite: pCMV_mEm_4GS_LF82_619 was a gift from Alan Huett (Addgene plasmid # 100357 ; http://n2t.net/addgene:100357 ; RRID:Addgene_100357)
