[The description below was written by a language model from this plasmid's Addgene catalogue record and pLannotate feature annotations shown in this document.]
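Description:
pCMV_mEm_4GS_LF82_619 is a mammalian expression plasmid built on a pCMV backbone that produces a bacterial open reading frame, LF82_619 from E. coli strain LF82, as a fusion to the green fluorescent protein mEmerald. The 4,781 nt sequenced record is consistent with the stated 4,502 bp backbone plus a 279 bp insert. In bacteria the plasmid replicates from a high-copy ColE1/pUC-type origin and is selected with ampicillin through the β-lactamase gene and its native promoter. Short fragments of lacZα, lacI, rop, the bom region, a pUC multiple cloning site, and a lac promoter/operator with its CAP site are also annotated; these appear to be remnants of the cloning-vector ancestry rather than functional parts of the design.

The expression cassette consists of the human cytomegalovirus immediate early enhancer and promoter, followed by a modified SV40 intron with splice donor and acceptor sites, which typically improves transcript processing and expression, and then the mEmerald coding sequence. The LF82_619 insert is not annotated in the feature table, but the catalogue entry places mEmerald at the N terminus, so the bacterial CDS should occupy the unannotated stretch between mEmerald and the SV40 polyadenylation signal. The "4GS" in the name suggests a glycine-serine linker between the two, though the record does not describe it. The insert was introduced by ligation-independent cloning. No mammalian selection marker is annotated, which suits transient transfection. The construct belongs to a collection made for an imaging screen in which candidate bacterial effectors are expressed exogenously in HeLa cells, with the fluorescent tag revealing protein localisation and associated cellular phenotypes.
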