Features (pLannotate 1.2.2; 16 found; start..end, strand, type, name):
     25..45      -  misc_feature   MCS (fragment): pUC18/19 multiple cloning site
     44..347     +  enhancer       CMV enhancer: human cytomegalovirus immediate early enhancer
    348..551     +  promoter       CMV promoter: human cytomegalovirus (CMV) immediate early promoter
    689..785     +  intron         SV40 intron: modified SV40 intron with splice donor and acceptor sites
    846..1562    +  CDS            mEmerald: mEmerald is a basic (constitutively fluorescent) green fluorescent protein published in 1998, derived from Aequorea victoria. It is reported to be a very rapidly-maturing monomer with moderate acid sensitivity.
   1937..2071    -  polyA_signal   SV40 poly(A) signal: SV40 polyadenylation signal
   2206..2222    -  protein_bind   lac operator: The lac repressor binds to the lac operator to inhibit transcription in E. coli. This inhibition can be relieved by adding lactose or isopropyl-β-D-thiogalactopyranoside (IPTG). lac repressor encoded by lacI
   2230..2260    -  promoter       lac promoter: promoter for the E. coli lac operon
   2275..2296    -  protein_bind   CAP binding site: CAP binding activates transcription in the presence of cAMP. E. coli catabolite activator protein
   2309..2401    -  CDS            lacI (fragment): lac repressor; lacI; The lac repressor binds to the lac operator to inhibit transcription in E. coli. This inhibition can be relieved by adding lactose or isopropyl-β-D-thiogalactopyranoside (IPTG).
   2584..3172    -  rep_origin     ori: high-copy-number ColE1/pMB1/pBR322/pUC origin of replication
   3343..4203    -  CDS            AmpR: β-lactamase; bla; confers resistance to ampicillin, carbenicillin, and related antibiotics
   4204..4308    -  promoter       AmpR promoter: bla
   4403..4438    +  CDS            rop (fragment): Rop protein, which maintains plasmids at low copy number; rop
   4540..4639    +  misc_feature   bom (fragment): basis of mobility region from pBR322
   4645..19      -  CDS            lacZα (fragment) (across the origin): LacZα fragment of β-galactosidase; lacZ fragment
>Addgene plasmid #100357 | pCMV_mEm_4GS_LF82_619 | addgene full sequence | sequence record 209592 | Addgene NGS Result
GTAAAACGACGGCCAGTGAGTTCGAGCTTGCATGCCTGCAGGTCGTTACATAACTTACGGTAAATGGCCC
GCCTGGCTGACCGCCCAACGACCCCCGCCCATTGACGTCAATAATGACGTATGTTCCCATAGTAACGCCA
ATAGGGACTTTCCATTGACGTCAATGGGTGGAGTATTTACGGTAAACTGCCCACTTGGCAGTACATCAAG
TGTATCATATGCCAAGTACGCCCCCTATTGACGTCAATGACGGTAAATGGCCCGCCTGGCATTATGCCCA
GTACATGACCTTATGGGACTTTCCTACTTGGCAGTACATCTACGTATTAGTCATCGCTATTACCATGGTG
ATGCGGTTTTGGCAGTACATCAATGGGCGTGGATAGCGGTTTGACTCACGGGGATTTCCAAGTCTCCACC
CCATTGACGTCAATGGGAGTTTGTTTTGGCACCAAAATCAACGGGACTTTCCAAAATGTCGTAACAACTC
CGCCCCATTGACGCAAATGGGCGGTAGGCGTGTACGGTGGGAGGTCTATATAAGCAGAGCTCGTTTAGTG
AACCGTCAGATCGCCTGGAGACGCCATCCACGCTGTTTTGACCTCCATAGAAGACACCGGGACCGATCCA
GCCTCCGGACTCTAGAGGATCCGGTACTAGAGGAACTGAAAAACCAGAAAGTTAACTGGTAAGTTTAGTC
TTTTTGTCTTTTATTTCAGGTCCCGGATCCGGTGGTGGTGCAAATCAAAGAACTGCTCCTCAGTGGATGT
TGCCTTTACTTCTAGGCCTGTACGGAAGTGTTACTTCTGCTCTAAAAGCTGCGGAATTGTACCCGCGGGC
CCACCATGGTGAGCAAGGGCGAGGAGCTGTTCACCGGGGTGGTGCCCATCCTGGTCGAGCTGGACGGCGA
CGTAAACGGCCACAAGTTCAGCGTGTCCGGCGAGGGCGAGGGCGATGCCACCTACGGCAAGCTGACCCTG
AAGTTCATCTGCACCACCGGCAAGCTGCCCGTGCCCTGGCCCACCCTCGTGACCACCTTGACCTACGGCG
TGCAGTGCTTCGCCCGCTACCCCGACCACATGAAGCAGCACGACTTCTTCAAGTCCGCCATGCCCGAAGG
CTACGTCCAGGAGCGCACCATCTTCTTCAAGGACGACGGCAACTACAAGACCCGCGCCGAGGTGAAGTTC
GAGGGCGACACCCTGGTGAACCGCATCGAGCTGAAGGGCATCGACTTCAAGGAGGACGGCAACATCCTGG
GGCACAAGCTGGAGTACAACTACAACAGCCACAAGGTCTATATCACCGCCGACAAGCAGAAGAACGGCAT
CAAGGTGAACTTCAAGACCCGCCACAACATCGAGGACGGCAGCGTGCAGCTCGCCGACCACTACCAGCAG
AACACCCCCATCGGCGACGGCCCCGTGCTGCTGCCCGACAACCACTACCTGAGCACCCAGTCCAAGCTGA
GCAAAGACCCCAACGAGAAGCGCGATCACATGGTCCTGCTGGAGTTCGTGACCGCCGCCGGGATCACTCT
CGGCATGGACGAGCTGTACAAGCGAATTGGTGGAGGGGGCGGTTCCGGTGGCGGAGGTTCCCGAATTCGT
CGACGGAGATCTGATATGTCCACGTTTAATACGCGTAAAGATAGGGATCGTAATGGTAAAGCGAAGCCGC
ATAAGCATTCAGGGATCCCAACACTTACAGGTAAATGGCGTCACCCTTCAATGGATTGTTGGGTAAACTA
CAGTACACCGGGCGATCATGAATGGAAGCGGCTCTATACTACGCTTCGCCGTCGCGCAGATGATCGACGC
CAATGTCATCGGGTAATGCAGGGGGATGATCCGGAAGGAATCGTCTGGTTCCCGGACTGTTATCCACAAA
TTTACTACTACTGAATCGGTACCCTCGAGAAGCTTGCGGCCGCGGGGATCCAGACATGATAAGATACATT
GATGAGTTTGGACAAACCACAACTAGAATGCAGTGAAAAAAATGCTTTATTTGTGAAATTTGTGATGCTA
TTGCTTTATTTGTAACCATTATAAGCTGCAATAAACAAGTTAACAACAACAATTGCATTCATTTTATGTT
TCAGGTTCAGGGGGAGGTGTGGGAGGTTTTTTCGGATCCTCTAGAGTCGATCTGCAGGCATGCTAGCTTG
GCGTAATCATGGTCATAGCTGTTTCCTGTGTGAAATTGTTATCCGCTCACAATTCCACACAACATACGAG
CCGGAAGCATAAAGTGTAAAGCCTGGGGTGCCTAATGAGTGAGCTAACTCACATTAATTGCGTTGCGCTC
ACTGCCCGCTTTCCAGTCGGGAAACCTGTCGTGCCAGCTGCATTAATGAATCGGCCAACGCGCGGGGAGA
GGCGGTTTGCGTATTGGGCGCTCTTCCGCTTCCTCGCTCACTGACTCGCTGCGCTCGGTCGTTCGGCTGC
GGCGAGCGGTATCAGCTCACTCAAAGGCGGTAATACGGTTATCCACAGAATCAGGGGATAACGCAGGAAA
GAACATGTGAGCAAAAGGCCAGCAAAAGGCCAGGAACCGTAAAAAGGCCGCGTTGCTGGCGTTTTTCCAT
AGGCTCCGCCCCCCTGACGAGCATCACAAAAATCGACGCTCAAGTCAGAGGTGGCGAAACCCGACAGGAC
TATAAAGATACCAGGCGTTTCCCCCTGGAAGCTCCCTCGTGCGCTCTCCTGTTCCGACCCTGCCGCTTAC
CGGATACCTGTCCGCCTTTCTCCCTTCGGGAAGCGTGGCGCTTTCTCATAGCTCACGCTGTAGGTATCTC
AGTTCGGTGTAGGTCGTTCGCTCCAAGCTGGGCTGTGTGCACGAACCCCCCGTTCAGCCCGACCGCTGCG
CCTTATCCGGTAACTATCGTCTTGAGTCCAACCCGGTAAGACACGACTTATCGCCACTGGCAGCAGCCAC
TGGTAACAGGATTAGCAGAGCGAGGTATGTAGGCGGTGCTACAGAGTTCTTGAAGTGGTGGCCTAACTAC
GGCTACACTAGAAGAACAGTATTTGGTATCTGCGCTCTGCTGAAGCCAGTTACCTTCGGAAAAAGAGTTG
GTAGCTCTTGATCCGGCAAACAAACCACCGCTGGTAGCGGTGGTTTTTTTGTTTGCAAGCAGCAGATTAC
GCGCAGAAAAAAAGGATCTCAAGAAGATCCTTTGATCTTTTCTACGGGGTCTGACGCTCAGTGGAACGAA
AACTCACGTTAAGGGATTTTGGTCATGAGATTATCAAAAAGGATCTTCACCTAGATCCTTTTAAATTAAA
AATGAAGTTTTAAATCAATCTAAAGTATATATGAGTAAACTTGGTCTGACAGTTACCAATGCTTAATCAG
TGAGGCACCTATCTCAGCGATCTGTCTATTTCGTTCATCCATAGTTGCCTGACTCCCCGTCGTGTAGATA
ACTACGATACGGGAGGGCTTACCATCTGGCCCCAGTGCTGCAATGATACCGCGAGACCCACGCTCACCGG
CTCCAGATTTATCAGCAATAAACCAGCCAGCCGGAAGGGCCGAGCGCAGAAGTGGTCCTGCAACTTTATC
CGCCTCCATCCAGTCTATTAATTGTTGCCGGGAAGCTAGAGTAAGTAGTTCGCCAGTTAATAGTTTGCGC
AACGTTGTTGCCATTGCTACAGGCATCGTGGTGTCACGCTCGTCGTTTGGTATGGCTTCATTCAGCTCCG
GTTCCCAACGATCAAGGCGAGTTACATGATCCCCCATGTTGTGCAAAAAAGCGGTTAGCTCCTTCGGTCC
TCCGATCGTTGTCAGAAGTAAGTTGGCCGCAGTGTTATCACTCATGGTTATGGCAGCACTGCATAATTCT
CTTACTGTCATGCCATCCGTAAGATGCTTTTCTGTGACTGGTGAGTACTCAACCAAGTCATTCTGAGAAT
AGTGTATGCGGCGACCGAGTTGCTCTTGCCCGGCGTCAATACGGGATAATACCGCGCCACATAGCAGAAC
TTTAAAAGTGCTCATCATTGGAAAACGTTCTTCGGGGCGAAAACTCTCAAGGATCTTACCGCTGTTGAGA
TCCAGTTCGATGTAACCCACTCGTGCACCCAACTGATCTTCAGCATCTTTTACTTTCACCAGCGTTTCTG
GGTGAGCAAAAACAGGAAGGCAAAATGCCGCAAAAAAGGGAATAAGGGCGACACGGAAATGTTGAATACT
CATACTCTTCCTTTTTCAATATTATTGAAGCATTTATCAGGGTTATTGTCTCATGAGCGGATACATATTT
GAATGTATTTAGAAAAATAAACAAATAGGGGTTCCGCGCACATTTCCCCGAAAAGTGCCACCTGACGTCT
AAGAAACCATTATTATCATGACATTAACCTATAAAAATAGGCGTATCACGAGGCCCTTTCGTCTCGCGCG
TTTCGGTGATGACGGTGAAAACCTCTGACACATGCAGCTCCCGGAGACGGTCACAGCTTGTCTGTAAGCG
GATGCCGGGAGCAGACAAGCCCGTCAGGGCGCGTCAGCGGGTGTTGGCGGGTGTCGGGGCTGGCTTAACT
ATGCGGCATCAGAGCAGATTGTACTGAGAGTGCACCATATGCGGTGTGAAATACCGCACAGATGCGTAAG
GAGAAAATACCGCATCAGGCGCCATTCGCCATTCAGGCTGCGCAACTGTTGGGAAGGGCGATCGGTGCGG
GCCTCTTCGCTATTACGCCAGCTGGCGAAAGGGGGATGTGCTGCAAGGCGATTAAGTTGGGTAACGCCAG
GGTTTTCCCAGTCACGACGTT
