>Addgene plasmid #100357 | pCMV_mEm_4GS_LF82_619 | depositor partial sequence | sequence record 183683 | Sequence across LF82 gene insert region
GAGGGGCGGTTCCGGTGGCGGAGGTTCCCGAATTCGTCGACGGAGATCTGATATGTCCACGTTTAATACG
CGTAAAGATAGGGATCGTAATGGTAAAGCGAAGCCGCATAAGCATTCAGGGATCCCAACACTTACAGGTA
AATGGCGTCACCCTTCAATGGATTGTTGGGTAAACTACAGTACACCGGGCGATCATGAATGGAAGCGGCT
CTATACTACGCTTCGCCGTCGCGCAGATGATCGACGCCAATGTCATCGGGTAATGCAGGGGGATGATCCG
GAAGGAATCGTCTGGTTCCCGGACTGTTATCCACAAATTTACTACTACTGAATCGGTACCCTCGAGAAGC
TTGCGGCCGCGGGGATCCAGACATGATAAGATACATTGATGAGTTTGGACAAACCACAACTAGAATGCAG
TGAAAAAAATGCTTTATTTGTGAAATTTGTGATGCTATTGCTTTATTTGTAACCATTATAAGCTGCAATA
AACAAGTTAACAACAACAATTGCATTCATTTTATGTTTCAGGTTCAGGGGGAGGTGTGGGAGGTTTTTTC
GGATCCTCTAGAGTCGATCTGCAGGCATGCTAGCTTGGCGTAATCATGGTCATAGCTGTTTCCTGTGTGA
AATTGTTATCCGCTCACAATTCCACACAACATACGAGCCGGAAGCATAAAGTGTAAAGCCTGGGGTGCCT
AATGAGTGAGCTAACTCACATTAATTGCGTTGCGCTCACTGCCCGCTTTCCAGTCGGGAAACCTGTCGTG
CCAGCTGCATTAATGAATCGGCCAACGCGCGGGGAGAGGCGGTTTGCGTATTGGGCGCTCTTCCGCTTCC
TCGCTCACTGACTCGCTGCGCTCGGTCGTTCGGCTGCGGCGAGCGGTATCAGCTCACTCAAAGGCGGTAA
TACGGTA
